>Addgene plasmid #104439 | pRW006-SM-destination-pro35S-Cas9 | addgene full sequence | sequence record 220867 | Addgene NGS Result
TTTTTATCCCCGGAAGCCTGTGGATAGAGGGTAGTTATCCACGTGAAACCGCTAATGCCCCGCAAAGCCT
TGATTCACGGGGCTTTCCGGCCCGCTCCAAAAACTATCCACGTGAAATCGCTAATCAGGGTACGTGAAAT
CGCTAATCGGAGTACGTGAAATCGCTAATAAGGTCACGTGAAATCGCTAATCAAAAAGGCACGTGAGAAC
GCTAATAGCCCTTTCAGATCAACAGCTTGCAAACACCCCTCGCTCCGGCAAGTAGTTACAGCAAGTAGTA
TGTTCAATTAGCTTTTCAATTATGAATATATATATCAATTATTGGTCGCCCTTGGCTTGTGGACAATGCG
CTACGCGCACCGGCTCCGCCCGTGGACAACCGCAAGCGGTTGCCCACCGTCGAGCGCCTTTGCCCACAAC
CCGGCGGCCGGCCGCAACAGATCGTTTTATAAATTTTTTTTTTTGAAAAAGAAAAAGCCCGAAAGGCGGC
AACCTCTCGGGCTTCTGGATTTCCGATCCCCGGAATTAGATCTTGGCAGGATATATTGTGGTGTAACGTT
CTCGAACTAGGCTCGGACGAAGTAAGCATTCGGTCCCCAGATTAGCCTTTTCAATTTCAGAAAGAATGCT
AACCCACAGATGGTTAGAGAGGCTTACGCAGCACGTCTCATCAAGACGATCTACCCGAGCAATAATCTCC
AGGAAATCAAATACCTTCCCAAGAAGGTTAAAGATGCAGTCAAAAGATTCAGGACTAACTGCATCAAGAA
CACAGAGAAAGATATATTTCTCAAGATCAGAAGTACTATTCCAGTATGGACGATTCAAGGCTTGCTTCAC
AAACCAAGGCAAGTAATAGAGATTGGAGTCTCTAAAAAGGTAGTTCCCACTGAATCAAAGGCCATGGAGT
CAAAGATTCAAATAGAGGACCTAACAGAACTCGCCGTAAAGACTGGCGAACAGTTCATACAGAGTCTCTT
ACGACTCAATGACAAGAAGAAAATCTTCGTCAACATGGTGGAGCACGACACACTTGTCTACTCCAAAAAT
ATCAAAGATACAGTCTCAGAAGACCAAAGGGCAATTGAGACTTTTCAACAAAGGGTAATATCCGGAAACC
TCCTCGGATTCCATTGCCCAGCTATCTGTCACTTTATTGTGAAGATAGTGGAAAAGGAAGGTGGCTCCTA
CAAATGCCATCATTGCGATAAAGGAAAGGCCATCGTTGAAGATGCCTCTGCCGACAGTGGTCCCAAAGAT
GGACCCCCACCCACGAGGAGCATCGTGGAAAAAGAAGACGTTCCAACCACGTCTTCAAAGCAAGTGGATT
GATGTGATATCTCCACTGACGTAAGGGATGACGCACAATCCCACTATCCTTCGCAAGACCCTTCCTCTAT
ATAAGGAAGTTCATTTCATTTGGAGAGAACACGGGGGACGAGCTAACAGCGGATCCATGGATTACAAGGA
TGATGATGATAAGGATTACAAGGATGATGATGATAAGATGGCTCCAAAGAAGAAGAGAAAGGTTGGAATC
CACGGAGTTCCAGCTGCTGATAAGAAGTACTCTATCGGACTTGACATCGGAACCAACTCTGTTGGATGGG
CTGTTATCACCGATGAGTACAAGGTTCCATCTAAGAAGTTCAAGGTTCTTGGAAACACCGATAGACACTC
TATCAAGAAGAACCTTATCGGTGCTCTTCTTTTCGATTCTGGAGAAACCGCTGAGGCTACCAGATTGAAG
AGAACCGCTAGAAGAAGATACACCAGAAGAAAGAACAGAATCTGCTACCTTCAGGAAATCTTCTCTAACG
AGATGGCTAAGGTTGATGATTCTTTCTTCCACAGACTTGAGGAGTCTTTCCTTGTTGAGGAGGATAAGAA
GCACGAGAGACACCCAATCTTCGGAAACATCGTTGATGAGGTTGCTTACCACGAGAAGTACCCAACCATC
TACCACCTTAGAAAGAAGTTGGTTGATTCTACCGATAAGGCTGATCTTAGACTTATCTACCTTGCTCTTG
CTCACATGATCAAGTTCAGAGGACACTTCCTTATCGAGGGTGACCTTAACCCAGATAACTCTGATGTTGA
TAAGTTGTTCATCCAGCTTGTTCAGACCTACAACCAGCTTTTCGAGGAGAACCCAATCAACGCTTCTGGA
GTTGATGCTAAGGCTATCCTTTCTGCTAGACTTTCTAAGTCTCGTAGACTTGAGAACCTTATCGCTCAGC
TTCCAGGAGAGAAGAAGAACGGACTTTTCGGAAACCTTATCGCTCTTTCTCTTGGACTTACCCCAAACTT
CAAGTCTAACTTCGATCTTGCTGAGGATGCTAAGTTGCAGCTTTCTAAGGATACCTACGATGATGATCTT
GATAACCTTCTTGCTCAGATCGGAGATCAGTACGCTGATCTTTTCCTTGCTGCTAAGAACCTTTCTGATG
CTATCCTTCTTTCTGACATCCTTAGAGTTAACACCGAGATCACCAAGGCTCCACTTTCTGCTTCTATGAT
CAAGAGATACGATGAGCACCACCAGGATCTTACCCTTTTGAAGGCTCTTGTTAGACAGCAGCTTCCAGAG
AAGTACAAGGAAATCTTCTTCGATCAGTCTAAGAACGGATACGCTGGATACATCGATGGAGGAGCTTCTC
AGGAGGAGTTCTACAAGTTCATCAAGCCAATCCTTGAGAAGATGGATGGAACCGAGGAGCTTCTTGTTAA
GTTGAACAGAGAGGATCTTCTTAGAAAGCAGAGAACCTTCGATAACGGATCTATCCCACACCAGATCCAC
CTTGGAGAGCTTCACGCTATCCTTCGTAGACAGGAGGATTTCTACCCATTCTTGAAGGATAACAGAGAGA
AGATCGAGAAGATCCTTACCTTCAGAATCCCATACTACGTTGGACCACTTGCTAGAGGAAACTCTCGTTT
CGCTTGGATGACCAGAAAGTCTGAGGAAACCATCACCCCTTGGAACTTCGAGGAGGTAAGTTTCTGCTTC
TACCTTTGATATATATATAATAATTATCATTAATTAGTAGTAATATAATATTTCAAATATTTTTTTCAAA
ATAAAAGAATGTAGTATATAGCAATTGCTTTTCTGTAGTTTATAAGTGTGTATATTTTAATTTATAACTT
TTCTAATATATGACCAAAATTTGTTGATGTGCAGGTTGTTGATAAGGGAGCTTCTGCTCAGTCTTTCATC
GAGAGAATGACCAACTTCGATAAGAACCTTCCAAACGAGAAGGTTCTTCCAAAGCACTCTCTTCTTTACG
AGTACTTCACCGTTTACAACGAGCTTACCAAGGTTAAGTACGTTACCGAGGGAATGAGAAAGCCAGCTTT
CCTTTCTGGAGAGCAGAAGAAGGCTATCGTTGATCTTCTTTTCAAGACCAACAGAAAGGTTACCGTTAAG
CAGTTGAAGGAGGATTACTTCAAGAAGATCGAGTGCTTCGATTCTGTTGAAATCTCTGGAGTTGAGGATA
GATTCAACGCTTCTCTTGGAACCTACCACGATCTTTTGAAGATCATCAAGGATAAGGATTTCCTTGATAA
CGAGGAGAACGAGGACATCCTTGAGGACATCGTTCTTACCCTTACCCTTTTCGAGGATAGAGAGATGATC
GAGGAGAGACTCAAGACCTACGCTCACCTTTTCGATGATAAGGTTATGAAGCAGTTGAAGAGAAGAAGAT
ACACCGGATGGGGTAGACTTTCTCGTAAGTTGATCAACGGAATCAGAGATAAGCAGTCTGGAAAGACCAT
CCTTGATTTCTTGAAGTCTGATGGATTCGCTAACAGAAACTTCATGCAGCTTATCCACGATGATTCTCTT
ACCTTCAAGGAGGACATCCAGAAGGCTCAGGTTTCTGGACAGGGAGATTCTCTTCACGAGCACATCGCTA
ACCTTGCTGGATCTCCAGCTATCAAGAAGGGAATCCTTCAGACCGTTAAGGTTGTTGATGAGCTTGTTAA
GGTTATGGGTAGACACAAGCCAGAGAACATCGTTATCGAGATGGCTAGAGAGAACCAGACCACCCAGAAG
GGACAGAAGAACTCTCGTGAGAGAATGAAGAGAATCGAGGAGGGAATCAAGGAGCTTGGATCTCAAATCT
TGAAGGAGCACCCAGTTGAGAACACCCAGCTTCAGAACGAGAAGTTGTACCTTTACTACCTTCAGAACGG
AAGAGATATGTACGTTGATCAGGAGCTTGACATCAACAGACTTTCTGATTACGATGTTGATCACATCGTT
CCACAGTCTTTCTTGAAGGATGATTCTATCGATAACAAGGTTCTTACCCGTTCTGATAAGAACAGAGGAA
AGTCTGATAACGTTCCATCTGAGGAGGTTGTTAAGAAGATGAAGAACTACTGGAGACAGCTTCTTAACGC
TAAGTTGATCACCCAGAGAAAGTTCGATAACCTTACCAAGGCTGAGAGAGGAGGACTTTCTGAGCTTGAT
AAGGCTGGATTCATCAAGAGACAGCTTGTTGAAACCAGACAGATCACCAAGCACGTTGCTCAGATCCTTG
ATTCTCGTATGAACACCAAGTACGATGAGAACGATAAGTTGATCAGAGAGGTTAAGGTTATCACCTTGAA
GTCTAAGTTGGTTTCTGATTTCAGAAAGGATTTCCAGTTCTACAAGGTTAGAGAGATCAACAACTACCAC
CACGCTCACGATGCTTACCTTAACGCTGTTGTTGGAACCGCTCTTATCAAGAAGTACCCAAAGTTGGAGT
CTGAGTTCGTTTACGGAGATTACAAGGTTTACGATGTTAGAAAGATGATCGCTAAGTCTGAGCAGGAGAT
CGGAAAGGCTACCGCTAAGTACTTCTTCTACTCTAACATCATGAACTTCTTCAAGACCGAGATCACCCTT
GCTAACGGAGAGATCAGAAAGAGGCCACTTATCGAAACCAACGGAGAAACCGGAGAGATCGTTTGGGATA
AGGGAAGAGATTTCGCTACCGTTAGAAAGGTTCTTTCTATGCCACAGGTTAACATCGTTAAGAAAACCGA
GGTTCAGACCGGAGGATTCTCTAAGGAGTCTATCCTTCCAAAGAGAAACTCTGATAAGTTGATCGCTAGA
AAGAAGGATTGGGACCCAAAGAAGTACGGAGGATTCGATTCTCCAACCGTTGCTTACTCTGTTCTTGTTG
TTGCTAAGGTTGAGAAGGGAAAGTCTAAGAAGTTGAAGTCTGTTAAGGAGCTTCTTGGAATCACCATCAT
GGAGCGTTCTTCTTTCGAGAAGAACCCAATCGATTTCCTTGAGGCTAAGGGATACAAGGAGGTTAAGAAG
GATCTTATCATCAAGTTGCCAAAGTACTCTCTTTTCGAGCTTGAGAACGGAAGAAAGAGAATGCTTGCTT
CTGCTGGAGAGCTTCAGAAGGGAAACGAGCTTGCTCTTCCATCTAAGTACGTTAACTTCCTTTACCTTGC
TTCTCACTACGAGAAGTTGAAGGGATCTCCAGAGGATAACGAGCAGAAGCAGCTTTTCGTTGAGCAGCAC
AAGCACTACCTTGATGAGATCATCGAGCAAATCTCTGAGTTCTCTAAGAGAGTTATCCTTGCTGATGCTA
ACCTTGATAAGGTTCTTTCTGCTTACAACAAGCACAGAGATAAGCCAATCAGAGAGCAGGCTGAGAACAT
CATCCACCTTTTCACCCTTACCAACCTTGGTGCTCCAGCTGCTTTCAAGTACTTCGATACCACCATCGAT
AGAAAAAGATACACCTCTACCAAGGAGGTTCTTGATGCTACCCTTATCCACCAGTCTATCACCGGACTTT
ACGAGACCAGAATCGATCTTTCTCAGCTTGGAGGAGATAAGAGACCAGCTGCTACCAAGAAGGCTGGACA
GGCTAAGAAGAAGAAGTGAAAAGCTTTCGTTCGTATCATCGGTTTCGACAACGTTCGTCAAGTTCAATGC
ATCAGTTTCATTGCGCACACACCAGAATCCTACTGAGTTTGAGTATTATGGCATTGGGAAAACTGTTTTT
CTTGTACCATTTGTTGTGCTTGTAATTTACTGTGTTTTTTATTCGGTTTTCGCTATCGAACTGTGAAATG
GAAATGGATGGAGAAGAGTTAATGAATGATATGGTCCTTTTGTTCATTCTCAAATTAATATTATTTGTTT
TTTCTCTTATTTGTTGTGTGTTGAATTTGAAATTATAAGAGATATGCAAACATTTTGTTTTGAGTAAAAA
TGTGTCAAATCGTGGCCTCTAATGACCGAAGTTAATATGAGGAGTAAAACACTTGTAGTTGTACCATTAT
GCTTATTCACTAGGCAACAAATATATTTTCAGACCTAGAAAAGCTGCAAATGTTACTGAATACAAGTATG
TCCTCTTGTGTTTTAGACATTTATGAACTTTCCTTTATGTAATTTTCCAGAATCCTTGTCAGATTCTAAT
CATTGCTTTATAATTATAGTTATACTCATGGATTTGTAGTTGAGTATGAAAATATTTTTTAATGCATTTT
ATGACTTGCCAATTGATTGACAACATGCATCAATCGGTACCACCTAGTAGAAGAGCTCAGTGAGACCGAA
TTCGCTTACTAAAAGCCAGATAACAGTATGCGTATTTGCGCGCTGATTTTTGCGGTATAAGAATATATAC
TGATATGTATACCCGAAGTATGTCAAAAAGAGGTGTGCTAAGCTTCGGATGCCGGGAGCAGACAAGCCCG
TCAGGGCGCGTCAGCGGGTGTTGGCGGGTGTCGGGGCTGGCTTAACTATGCGGCATCAGAGCAGATTGTA
CTGAGAGTGCACCATATGCGGTGTGAAATACCGCACAGATGCGTAAGGAGAAAATACCGCATCAGGCGCC
ATTCGCCATTCAGGCTGCGCAACTGTTGGGAAGGGCGATCGGTGCGGGCCTCTTCGCTATTACGCCAGCT
GGCGAAAGGGGGATGTGCTGCAAGGCGATTAAGTTGGGTAACGCCAGGGTTTTCCCAGTCACGACGTTGT
AAAACGACGGCCAGTGAATTCGAGCTCGGTACACAGGGATCTTCAAGAGTCGACCTGCAGGCATGCAGGC
TTGGCGTAATCATGGTCATAGCTGTTTCCTGTGTGAAATTGTTATCCGCTCACAATTCCACACAACATAC
GAGCCGGAAGCATAAAGTGTAAAGCCTGGGGTGCCTAATGAGTGAGCTAACTCACATTAATTGCGTTGCG
CTCACTGCCCGCTTTCCAGTCGGGAAACCTGTCGTGCCAGCTGCATTAATGAATCGGCCAACGCGCGGGG
AGAGGCGGTTTGCGTATTGGGCGCTCTTCCGCTTCCTCGCTCACTGACTCGCTGCGCTCGGTCGTTCGGC
TGCGGCGAGCGGTATCACTAGTAGGAGGTAATCAATGCTGGCCGTCGTTTTACAACGTCGTGACTGGGAA
AACCCTGGCGTTACCCAACTTAATCGCCTTGCAGCACATCCCCCTTTCGCCAGCTGGCGTAATAGCGAAG
AGGCCCGCACCGATCGCCCTTCCCAACAGTTGCGCAGCCTGAATGGCGAATGGCGCCTGATGCGGTATTT
TCTCCTTACGCATCTGTGCGGTATTTCACACCGCATATGGTGCACTCTCAGTACAATCTGCTCTGATGCC
GCATGATCATCTGGCGGACCTCTTCGGAGGTCCGCTTTTTTTTCTCGAGGGTCTCAACTAGCTCTTCATG
GGTATTCTAGAGATAATTTATTTGAAAATTCATAAGAAAAGCAAACGTTACATGAATTGATGAAACAATA
CAAAGACAGATAAAGCCACGCACATTTAGGATATTGGCCGAGATTACTGAATATTGAGTAAGATCACGGA
ATTTCTGACAGGAGCATGTCTTCAATTCAGCCCAAATGGCAGTTGAAATACTCAAACCGCCCCATATGCA
GGAGCGGATCATTCATTGTTTGTTTGGTTGCCTTTGCCAACATGGGAGTCCAAGAGCTCTCACTTGTACA
GCTCGTCCATGCCGCCGGTGGAGTGGCGGCCCTCGGCGCGTTCGTACTGTTCCACGATGGTGTAGTCCTC
GTTGTGGGAGGTGATGTCCAACTTGATGTTGACGTTGTAGGCGCCGGGCAGCTGCACGGGCTTCTTGGCC
TTGTAGGTGGTCTTGACCTCAGCGTCGTAGTGGCCGCCGTCCTTCAGCTTCAGCCTCTGCTTGATCTCGC
CCTTCAGGGCGCCGTCCTCGGGGTACATCCGCTCGGAGGAGGCCTCCCAGCCCATGGTCTTCTTCTGCAT
TACGGGGCCGTCGGAGGGGAAGTTGGTGCCGCGCAGCTTCACCTTGTAGATGAACTCGCCGTCCTGCAGG
GAGGAGTCCTGGGTCACGGTCACCACGCCGCCGTCCTCGAAGTTCATCACGCGCTCCCACTTGAAGCCCT
CGGGGAAGGACAGCTTCAAGTAGTCGGGGATGTCGGCGGGGTGCTTCACGTAGGCCTTGGAGCCGTACAT
GAACTGAGGGGACAGGATGTCCCAGGCGAAGGGCAGGGGGCCACCCTTGGTCACCTTCAGCTTGGCGGTC
TGGGTGCCCTCGTAGGGGCGGCCCTCGCCCTCGCCCTCGATCTCGAACTCGTGGCCGTTCACGGAGCCCT
CCATGTGCACCTTGAAGCGCATGAACTCCTTGATGATGGCCATGTTATCCATTGTTCGTACCGTTTTGCT
ATTTGTGTATGTTTTCTTGTTTTGGTTTGAGTGAAGAGTGTAGTGAAGGGTTGGTTTGTATTTATAGGTG
AGAAAGGAGATTTGCATGGCAATCACGTGTAAGAATGCATGCATGCATGAGTGTGTGTGGAGAGAGAGAG
ATGCTCTTACGTTGTTGTCGGGATTATGTGTTGGAAAAGAGTGACAAGTGACGAACAAAACAATACCACT
CATCATAGCTCCGCTTATGCATGCTATGTGTGATTTGTAGCTCTTGTTCTGACATGACACTATGAACAAT
TTTTTAAAAAGAAGGTTAAACTTTTATTTAAATAAAAACCCTATGTTAATTTGGTTTCAATCGAGTAAGA
TGAGAAGTCAATCTTTTGATGGTAGCTAGTGATGTTGGAAATATAGTTGTGCCAGCTTATCTAGACCAAG
CATGCACAGCTGGCGTTCTCAGCCAGATCCCCTTGACAGGATATATTGGCGGGTAAACTAAGTCGCTGTA
TGTGTTTGTTTGAGATCTCATGTGAGCAAAAGGCCAGCAAAAGGCCAGGAACCGTAAAAAGGCCGCGTTG
CTGGCGTTTTTCCATAGGCTCCGCCCCCCTGACGAGCATCACAAAAATCGACGCTCAAGTCAGAGGTGGC
GAAACCCGACAGGACTATAAAGATACCAGGCGTTTCCCCCTGGAAGCTCCCTCGTGCGCTCTCCTGTTCC
GACCCTGCCGCTTACCGGATACCTGTCCGCCTTTCTCCCTTCGGGAAGCGTGGCGCTTTCTCATAGCTCA
CGCTGTAGGTATCTCAGTTCGGTGTAGGTCGTTCGCTCCAAGCTGGGCTGTGTGCACGAACCCCCCGTTC
AGCCCGACCGCTGCGCCTTATCCGGTAACTATCGTCTTGAGTCCAACCCGGTAAGACACGACTTATCGCC
ACTGGCAGCAGCCACTGGTAACAGGATTAGCAGAGCGAGGTATGTAGGCGGTGCTACAGAGTTCTTGAAG
TGGTGGCCTAACTACGGCTACACTAGAAGAACAGTATTTGGTATCTGCGCTCTGCTGAAGCCAGTTACCT
TCGGAAGAAGAGTTGGTAGCTCTTGATCCGGCAAACAAACCACCGCTGGTAGCGGTGGTTTTTTTGTTTG
CAAGCAGCAGATTACGCGCAGAAAAAAAGGATCTCAAGAAGATCCTTTGATCTTTTCTACGGGGTCTGAC
GCTCAGTGGAACGAAAACTCACGTTAAGGGATTTTGGTCATGAGATTATCAAAAAGGATCTTCACCTAGA
TCCTTTTAAATTAAAAATGAAGTTTTAAATCAATCTAAAGTATATATGTGTAACATTGGTCTAGTGATTA
TTTGCCGACTACCTTGGTGATCTCGCCTTTCACGTAGTGAACAAATTCTTCCAACTGATCTGCGCGCGAG
GCCAAGCGATCTTCTTGTCCAAGATAAGCCTGCCTAGCTTCAAGTATGACGGGCTGATACTGGGCCGGCA
GGCGCTCCATTGCCCAGTCGGCAGCGACATCCTTCGGCGCGATTTTGCCGGTTACTGCGCTGTACCAAAT
GCGGGACAACGTAAGCACTACATTTCGCTCATCGCCAGCCCAGTCGGGCGGCGAGTTCCATAGCGTTAAG
GTTTCATTTAGCGCCTCAAATAGATCCTGTTCAGGAACCGGATCAAAGAGTTCCTCCGCCGCTGGACCTA
CCAAGGCAACGCTATGTTCTCTTGCTTTTGTCAGCAAGATAGCCAGATCAATGTCGATCGTGGCTGGCTC
GAAGATACCTGCAAGAATGTCATTGCGCTGCCATTCTCCAAATTGCAGTTCGCGCTTAGCTGGATAACGC
CACGGAATGATGTCGTCGTGCACAACAATGGTGACTTCTACAGCGCGGAGAATCTCGCTCTCTCCAGGGG
AAGCCGAAGTTTCCAAAAGGTCGTTGATCAAAGCTCGCCGCGTTGTTTCATCAAGCCTTACGGTCACCGT
AACCAGCAAATCAATATCACTGTGTGGCTTCAGGCCGCCATCCACTGCGGAGCCGTACAAATGTACGGCC
AGCAACGTCGGTTCGAGATGGCGCTCGATGACGCCAACTACCTCTGATAGTTGAGTCGATACTTCGGCGA
TCACCGCTTCCCTCATAACACCCCTTGTATTACTGTTTATGTAAGCAGACAGTTTTATTGTTCATGATGA
TATATTTTTATCTTGTGCAATGTAACATCAGAGATTTTGAGACACAACGTGGCTTTGTTGAATAAATCGA
ACTTTTGCTGAGTTGAAGGATCAGATCACGCATCTTCCCGACAACGCAGACCGTTCCGTGGCAAAGCAAA
AGTTCAAAATCACCAACTGGTCCACCTACAACAAAGCTCTCATCAACCGTGGCTCCCTCACTTTCTGGCT
GGATGATGGGGCGATTCAGGCGATCCCCATCCAACAGCCCGCCGTCGAGCGGGCT
Features (pLannotate 1.2.2; 22 found; start..end, strand, type, name):
    534..556     +  misc_feature   LB T-DNA repeat: left border repeat from nopaline C58 T-DNA (truncated)
   1086..1427    +  promoter       CaMV 35S promoter: strong constitutive promoter from cauliflower mosaic virus
   1460..1507    +  CDS            2xFLAG: two tandem FLAG® epitope tags
   1559..5848    +  CDS            pcoCas9: Cas9 endonuclease from the Streptococcus pyogenes Type II CRISPR/Cas system plant codon-optimized Cas9 gene containing the potato IV2 intron
   5902..6543    +  terminator     E9 terminator: terminator and polyadenylation signal from the pea rbcS-E9 gene
   6584..6658    +  intron         PDK intron (fragment): pdk; modified pyruvate orthophosphate dikinase intron from Flaveria trinervia 3.0
   6757..6856    +  misc_feature   bom (fragment): basis of mobility region from pBR322
   6862..7019    -  CDS            lacZα (fragment): LacZα fragment of β-galactosidase; lacZ fragment
   7107..7129    -  protein_bind   lac operator (fragment): The lac repressor binds to the lac operator to inhibit transcription in E. coli. This inhibition can be relieved by adding lactose or isopropyl-β-D-thiogalactopyranoside (IPTG). lac repressor encoded by lacI
   7133..7163    -  promoter       lac promoter: promoter for the E. coli lac operon
   7178..7199    -  protein_bind   CAP binding site: CAP binding activates transcription in the presence of cAMP. E. coli catabolite activator protein
   7212..7304    -  CDS            lacI (fragment): lac repressor; lacI; The lac repressor binds to the lac operator to inhibit transcription in E. coli. This inhibition can be relieved by adding lactose or isopropyl-β-D-thiogalactopyranoside (IPTG).
   7306..7363    -  rep_origin     RSF ori (fragment): Plasmids containing the RSF 1030 origin of replication can be propagated in E. coli cells that contain additional plasmids with compatible origins.
   7388..7540    +  CDS            lacZα (fragment): LacZα fragment of β-galactosidase; lacZ fragment
   7546..7634    -  misc_feature   bom (fragment): basis of mobility region from pBR322
   7712..7964    -  terminator     MAS terminator: mannopine synthase terminator
   7973..8659    -  CDS            Blue102: Blue102 is a fluorescent protein published in 2010, derived from Discosoma sp..
   9134..9158    +  misc_feature   RB T-DNA repeat: right border repeat from nopaline C58 T-DNA
   9249..9837    -  rep_origin     ori: high-copy-number ColE1/pMB1/pBR322/pUC origin of replication
  10011..10796   -  CDS            aadA: S3AD_SHIFL - Experimental evidence at protein level: Swiss-Prot protein existence level 1. Mediates bacterial resistance to the antibiotics streptomycin and spectinomycin. From Shigella flexneri.
  10981..11082   +  CDS            TRA2_ECOLX (fragment): Protein predicted: Swiss-Prot protein existence level 4. Required for transposition of transposon Tn903. From Escherichia coli.
  11087..407     +  rep_origin     pSa ori (across the origin): origin of replication from bacterial plasmid pSa
