[The description below was written by a language model from this plasmid's Addgene catalogue record and pLannotate feature annotations shown in this document.]
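Description:
pRW006-SM-destination-pro35S-Cas9 is a binary T-DNA destination vector for CRISPR/Cas9 genome editing in plants, built on the pZ001 backbone and deposited as an empty backbone into which sgRNA units are shuttled. The roughly 11.1 kb sequenced plasmid carries a ColE1/pMB1-type origin for E. coli together with a pSa origin, the replicon commonly used in small binary vectors for maintenance in Agrobacterium. Bacterial selection is by spectinomycin through aadA, and the catalogue lists the plasmid as low copy.

Between the nopaline-type left and right border repeats lie three functional units. The first is a CaMV 35S promoter driving a 2xFLAG-tagged, plant-codon-optimized Cas9 that contains the potato IV2 intron, which limits expression in bacteria, and it is terminated by the pea rbcS-E9 terminator. The second is a lac promoter/lacZα unit, which replaced the original ccdB-chloramphenicol cassette and marks the cloning site. sgRNA cassettes are inserted here by BsaI-based Golden Gate assembly, presumably allowing blue/white screening for loss of lacZα. The depositor notes two further BsaI sites inside Cas9, but their overhangs differ from those used for sgRNA integration and should not impair assembly.

The third unit, in reverse orientation with a MAS terminator, is the seed marker that the record describes as At2S3::mCherry. The automated annotation labels this Discosoma-derived coding sequence "Blue102" and does not annotate the At2S3 promoter. Red seed fluorescence serves as the plant selectable marker, so transformed seeds can be picked and, in later generations, non-fluorescent transgene-free edited progeny identified. The vector belongs to a toolbox for engineering large deletions in Arabidopsis thaliana.
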