Addgene plasmid #104439: pRW006-SM-destination-pro35S-Cas9
Purpose: (Empty Backbone) Destination vector expressing plant-codon-optimized Cas9 under 35S promoter, with sgRNAs be shuffled in; seed coat specific red fluorescence for screening trangene free
Depositing lab: Detlef Weigel. Depositing organization: Max Planck Institute for Developmental Biology. Publication: An efficient CRISPR vector toolbox for engineering large deletions in Arabidopsis thaliana. Wu R, Lucke M, Jang YT, Zhu W, Symeonidi E, Wang C, Fitz J, Xi W, Schwab R, Weigel D. Plant Methods. 2018 Aug 2;14:65. doi: 10.1186/s13007-018-0330-7. eCollection 2018. PubMed 30083222.
Backbone
  Vector backbone: pZ001
  Backbone manufacturer: Lampropoulos et al
  Backbone size (bp): 4114
  Modifications to backbone: Cassettes of pro::pcoCas9 and At2S3::mcherry are engineered into the backbone; and the cassette of ccdB-Chloramphenicol is replaced with proLacZ::LacZ expressing unit
  Vector type: Bacterial Expression, Plant Expression, CRISPR
  Promoter: 35S
  Selectable markers: red fluorescence
Growth in bacteria
  Bacterial resistance: Spectinomycin, 50 μg/mL
  Growth temperature: 30°C
  Growth strain: DH5alpha
  Copy number: Low Copy
Gene/Insert
  Cloning method: Restriction Enzyme
Terms and licenses: Academic/Nonprofit Terms; Industry Terms: Not Available to Industry
Depositor comments: There are two additional BsaI cloning sites in the Cas9 sequences, but they should not affect the cloning process, since GoldenGate cloning can assemble four or more fragments into a backbone. The additional BsaI sites create four overhangs that are very different from the overhangs for integrating the sgRNAs, and there should be no major issues with fragment assembly or cloning efficiency.
How to cite: pRW006-SM-destination-pro35S-Cas9 was a gift from Detlef Weigel (Addgene plasmid # 104439 ; http://n2t.net/addgene:104439 ; RRID:Addgene_104439)
